Addgene plasmid #143948: TFORF1299
Purpose: Lentiviral vector for overexpressing transcription factor ORFs with unique 24-bp barcodes. Barcodes facilitate identification of transcription factors in pooled screens.
Depositing lab: Feng Zhang. Depositing organization: Broad Institute. Publication: A transcription factor atlas of directed differentiation. Joung J, Ma S, Tay T, Geiger-Schuller KR, Kirchgatterer PC, Verdine VK, Guo B, Arias-Garcia MA, Allen WE, Singh A, Kuksenko O, Abudayyeh OO, Gootenberg JS, Fu Z, Macrae RK, Buenrostro JD, Regev A, Zhang F. Cell. 2023 Jan 5;186(1):209-229.e26. doi: 10.1016/j.cell.2022.11.026. PubMed 36608654.
Backbone
  Vector backbone: pLX_TRC317
  Backbone manufacturer: Broad Institute Genetic Perturbation Platform
  Backbone size w/o insert (bp): 8264
  Vector type: Mammalian Expression, Lentiviral
  Selectable markers: Puromycin
Growth in bacteria
  Bacterial resistance: Ampicillin, 100 μg/mL
  Growth temperature: 30°C
  Growth strain: NEB Stable
  Copy number: High Copy
Gene/Insert
  Gene/Insert name: MAEL
  Species: H. sapiens (human)
  Insert size (bp): 1238
  Entrez Gene: MAEL (a.k.a. CT128, FLJ14904, RP11-102C16.1)
  Promoter: EF1a
  Cloning method: Unknown
  Sequencing primers: 5′ GGGTGGAGACTGAAGTTAGGCCAG; 3′ CACATAGCGTAAAAGGAGCAACATAG
Terms and licenses: Academic/Nonprofit Terms; Industry Terms: Not Available to Industry
Depositor comments: XM_017002602,NM_001286378,XM_017002603,ENST00000622874 . The transcription factor ORF portion of this plasmid was synthesized by Genewiz. Please test multiple small colonies in case of plasmid recombination. To make this collection available in a timely manner, a portion of this collection was not fully sequenced by Addgene. If an Addgene verified full plasmid sequence is not available, please contact us prior to placing an order to request the full sequence.
How to cite: TFORF1299 was a gift from Feng Zhang (Addgene plasmid # 143948 ; http://n2t.net/addgene:143948 ; RRID:Addgene_143948)
