[The description below was written by a language model from this plasmid's Addgene catalogue record and pLannotate feature annotations shown in this document.]
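Description:
TFORF1299 is a lentiviral mammalian expression plasmid built on the pLX_TRC317 backbone from the Broad Institute Genetic Perturbation Platform, carrying the human MAEL open reading frame as one member of a barcoded transcription factor ORF collection. The sequenced plasmid is about 9.5 kb. In bacteria it is maintained through a high-copy ColE1/pUC-type origin and an ampicillin resistance gene. An f1 origin and remnants of a lac/T7/T3 cloning region are also present in the backbone. The depositor notes that the plasmid can recombine, as is common for LTR-containing vectors, and that the ORF portion was made by gene synthesis.

The viral portion has a third-generation, self-inactivating layout. An RSV promoter drives a truncated HIV-1 5' LTR, followed by the Ψ packaging signal with a partial gag sequence, the Rev response element and a cPPT/CTS, and the unit ends in a ΔU3 3' LTR with a downstream SV40 polyadenylation signal. Within this transfer unit, an SV40 early promoter/origin drives puromycin N-acetyltransferase for selection of transduced cells. A separate EF-1α promoter then drives constitutive expression of MAEL, with a WPRE downstream to enhance transcript stability and expression. MAEL is annotated as a factor acting in piRNA-mediated transposon repression during spermatogenesis.

According to the record, each construct in the collection carries a unique 24-bp barcode, although the barcode is not annotated in the feature table. The barcode allows the ORF to be identified by sequencing in pooled overexpression screens, such as those studying transcription factor-directed differentiation.
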