Features (pLannotate 1.2.2; 31 found; start..end, strand, type, name):
      5..231     +  promoter       RSV promoter: Rous sarcoma virus enhancer/promoter
    232..412     +  LTR            5' LTR (truncated): truncated 5' long terminal repeat (LTR) from HIV-1
    459..584     +  misc_feature   HIV-1 Ψ: packaging signal of human immunodeficiency virus type 1
    568..931     +  CDS            HIV-1 gag (fragment): gag protein from human immunodeficiency virus 1; gag
   1077..1310    +  misc_feature   RRE: The Rev response element (RRE) of HIV-1 allows for Rev-dependent mRNA export from the nucleus to the cytoplasm.
   1687..1713    +  CDS            Rev (fragment): human immunodeficiency virus 1 (HIV-1) Rev protein; rev; enhances nuclear export of unspliced and incompletely spliced viral mRNAs
   1720..1743    +  promoter       SV40 promoter (fragment): SV40 early promoter
   1744..1815    +  promoter       SV40 promoter (fragment): SV40 enhancer and early promoter
   1839..1974    +  rep_origin     SV40 ori: SV40 origin of replication
   2020..2616    +  CDS            PuroR (fragment): puromycin N-acetyltransferase; pac from Streptomyces; confers resistance to puromycin
   2665..2782    +  misc_feature   cPPT/CTS: central polypurine tract and central termination sequence of HIV-1
   2847..2913    +  CDS            small t antigen (fragment): SV40 (simian virus 40) small t antigen
   2920..4098    +  promoter       EF-1α promoter: strong constitutive promoter for human elongation factor EF-1α
   4109..5248    +  CDS            MAEL (fragment): MAEL_HUMAN - Experimental evidence at protein level: Swiss-Prot protein existence level 1. Plays a central role during spermatogenesis by repressing transposable elements and preventing their mobilization, which is essential for the germline integrity. Acts via the piRNA metabolic process, which mediates the repression of transposable elements during meiosis by forming complexes composed of piRNAs and Piwi proteins and governs the methylation and subsequent repression of transposons. Its association with piP-bodies suggests a participation in the secondary piRNAs metabolic process. Required fo
   5264..5317    +  promoter       U6 promoter (fragment): RNA polymerase III promoter for human U6 snRNA
   5359..5947    +  misc_feature   WPRE: woodchuck hepatitis virus posttranscriptional regulatory element
   5998..6017    +  misc_feature   cPPT/CTS (fragment): central polypurine tract and central termination sequence of HIV-1
   6019..6252    +  LTR            3' LTR (ΔU3): self-inactivating 3' long terminal repeat (LTR) from HIV-1
   6330..6451    +  polyA_signal   SV40 poly(A) signal: SV40 polyadenylation signal
   6491..6626    +  rep_origin     SV40 ori: SV40 origin of replication
   6647..6665    -  promoter       T7 promoter: promoter for bacteriophage T7 RNA polymerase
   6673..6828    +  CDS            lacZα (fragment): LacZα fragment of β-galactosidase; lacZ fragment
   6833..7261    +  rep_origin     f1 ori (sequence partly withheld): f1 bacteriophage origin of replication; arrow indicates direction of (+) strand synthesis
   7314..7418    +  promoter       AmpR promoter: bla
   7419..8279    +  CDS            AmpR: β-lactamase; bla; confers resistance to ampicillin, carbenicillin, and related antibiotics
   8450..9038    +  rep_origin     ori: high-copy-number ColE1/pMB1/pBR322/pUC origin of replication
   9221..9313    +  CDS            lacI (fragment): lac repressor; lacI; The lac repressor binds to the lac operator to inhibit transcription in E. coli. This inhibition can be relieved by adding lactose or isopropyl-β-D-thiogalactopyranoside (IPTG).
   9326..9347    +  protein_bind   CAP binding site: CAP binding activates transcription in the presence of cAMP. E. coli catabolite activator protein
   9362..9392    +  promoter       lac promoter: promoter for the E. coli lac operon
   9400..9416    +  protein_bind   lac operator: The lac repressor binds to the lac operator to inhibit transcription in E. coli. This inhibition can be relieved by adding lactose or isopropyl-β-D-thiogalactopyranoside (IPTG). lac repressor encoded by lacI
   9461..9479    +  promoter       T3 promoter: promoter for bacteriophage T3 RNA polymerase
>Addgene plasmid #143948 | TFORF1299 | addgene full sequence | sequence record 471143 | Addgene NGS Result
TTAATGTAGTCTTATGCAATACTCTTGTAGTCTTGCAACATGGTAACGATGAGTTAGCAACATGCCTTAC
AAGGAGAGAAAAAGCACCGTGCATGCCGATTGGTGGAAGTAAGGTGGTACGATCGTGCCTTATTAGGAAG
GCAACAGACGGGTCTGACATGGATTGGACGAACCACTGAATTGCCGCATTGCAGAGATATTGTATTTAAG
TGCCTAGCTCGATACATAAACGGGTCTCTCTGGTTAGACCAGATCTGAGCCTGGGAGCTCTCTGGCTAAC
TAGGGAACCCACTGCTTAAGCCTCAATAAAGCTTGCCTTGAGTGCTTCAAGTAGTGTGTGCCCGTCTGTT
GTGTGACTCTGGTAACTAGAGATCCCTCAGACCCTTTTAGTCAGTGTGGAAAATCTCTAGCAGTGGCGCC
CGAACAGGGACTTGAAAGCGAAAGGGAAACCAGAGGAGCTCTCTCGACGCAGGACTCGGCTTGCTGAAGC
GCGCACGGCAAGAGGCGAGGGGCGGCGACTGGTGAGTACGCCAAAAATTTTGACTAGCGGAGGCTAGAAG
GAGAGAGATGGGTGCGAGAGCGTCAGTATTAAGCGGGGGAGAATTAGATCGCGATGGGAAAAAATTCGGT
TAAGGCCAGGGGGAAAGAAAAAATATAAATTAAAACATATAGTATGGGCAAGCAGGGAGCTAGAACGATT
CGCAGTTAATCCTGGCCTGTTAGAAACATCAGAAGGCTGTAGACAAATACTGGGACAGCTACAACCATCC
CTTCAGACAGGATCAGAAGAACTTAGATCATTATATAATACAGTAGCAACCCTCTATTGTGTGCATCAAA
GGATAGAGATAAAAGACACCAAGGAAGCTTTAGACAAGATAGAGGAAGAGCAAAACAAAAGTAAGACCAC
CGCACAGCAAGCGGCCGCTGATCTTCAGACCTGGAGGAGGAGATATGAGGGACAATTGGAGAAGTGAATT
ATATAAATATAAAGTAGTAAAAATTGAACCATTAGGAGTAGCACCCACCAAGGCAAAGAGAAGAGTGGTG
CAGAGAGAAAAAAGAGCAGTGGGAATAGGAGCTTTGTTCCTTGGGTTCTTGGGAGCAGCAGGAAGCACTA
TGGGCGCAGCGTCAATGACGCTGACGGTACAGGCCAGACAATTATTGTCTGGTATAGTGCAGCAGCAGAA
CAATTTGCTGAGGGCTATTGAGGCGCAACAGCATCTGTTGCAACTCACAGTCTGGGGCATCAAGCAGCTC
CAGGCAAGAATCCTGGCTGTGGAAAGATACCTAAAGGATCAACAGCTCCTGGGGATTTGGGGTTGCTCTG
GAAAACTCATTTGCACCACTGCTGTGCCTTGGAATGCTAGTTGGAGTAATAAATCTCTGGAACAGATTTG
GAATCACACGACCTGGATGGAGTGGGACAGAGAAATTAACAATTACACAAGCTTAATACACTCCTTAATT
GAAGAATCGCAAAACCAGCAAGAAAAGAATGAACAAGAATTATTGGAATTAGATAAATGGGCAAGTTTGT
GGAATTGGTTTAACATAACAAATTGGCTGTGGTATATAAAATTATTCATAATGATAGTAGGAGGCTTGGT
AGGTTTAAGAATAGTTTTTGCTGTACTTTCTATAGTGAATAGAGTTAGGCAGGGATATTCACCATTATCG
TTTCAGACCCACCTCCCAACCCCGAGGGGACCCATGCATTGCATCTCAATTAGTCAGCAACCAGGTGTGG
AAAGTCCCCAGGCTCCCCAGCAGGCAGAAGTATGCAAAGCATGCGTCTCAATTAGTCAGCAACCATAGTC
CCGCCCCTAACTCCGCCCATCCCGCCCCTAACTCCGCCCAGTTCCGCCCATTCTCCGCCCCATGGCTGAC
TAATTTTTTTTATTTATGCAGAGGCCGAGGCCGCCTCGGCCTCTGAGCTATTCCAGAAGTAGTGAGGAGG
CTTTTTTGGAGGCCTAGGCTTTTGCAAAAAGCTTTCTAGAGGTACCACCGGAGCTTACCATGACCGAGTA
CAAGCCCACGGTGCGCCTCGCCACCCGCGACGACGTCCCCAGGGCCGTACGCACCCTCGCCGCCGCGTTC
GCCGACTACCCCGCCACGCGCCACACCGTCGATCCGGACCGCCACATCGAGCGGGTCACCGAGCTGCAAG
AACTCTTCCTCACGCGCGTCGGGCTCGACATCGGCAAGGTGTGGGTCGCGGACGACGGCGCCGCCGTGGC
GGTCTGGACCACGCCGGAGAGCGTCGAAGCGGGGGCGGTGTTCGCCGAGATCGGCCCGCGCATGGCCGAG
TTGAGCGGTTCCCGGCTGGCCGCGCAGCAACAGATGGAAGGCCTCCTGGCGCCGCACCGGCCCAAGGAGC
CCGCGTGGTTCCTGGCCACCGTCGGCGTCTCGCCCGACCACCAGGGCAAGGGTCTGGGCAGCGCCGTCGT
GCTCCCCGGAGTGGAGGCGGCCGAGCGCGCCGGGGTGCCCGCCTTCCTGGAGACCTCCGCGCCCCGCAAC
CTCCCCTTCTACGAGCGGCTCGGCTTCACCGTCACCGCCGACGTCGAGGTGCCCGAAGGACCGCGCACCT
GGTGCATGACCCGCAAGCCCGGTGCCAGTTAACGAATTCTAGATCTTGAGACAAATGGCAGTATTCATCC
ACAATTTTAAAAGAAAAGGGGGGATTGGGGGGTACAGTGCAGGGGAAAGAATAGTAGACATAATAGCAAC
AGACATACAAACTAAAGAATTACAAAAACAAATTACAAAAATTCAAAATTTTCGGGTTTATTACAGGGAC
AGCAGAGATCCACTTTGGCGCCGGCTCGAGGCCTGCAGGTGCAAAGATGGATAAAGTTTTAAACAGAGAG
GAATCTTTGCAGCTAATGGACCTTCTAGGTCTTGAAAGGAGTGGGAATTGGCTCCGGTGCCCGTCAGTGG
GCAGAGCGCACATCGCCCACAGTCCCCGAGAAGTTGGGGGGAGGGGTCGGCAATTGAACCGGTGCCTAGA
GAAGGTGGCGCGGGGTAAACTGGGAAAGTGATGTCGTGTACTGGCTCCGCCTTTTTCCCGAGGGTGGGGG
AGAACCGTATATAAGTGCAGTAGTCGCCGTGAACGTTCTTTTTCGCAACGGGTTTGCCGCCAGAACACAG
GTAAGTGCCGTGTGTGGTTCCCGCGGGCCTGGCCTCTTTACGGGTTATGGCCCTTGCGTGCCTTGAATTA
CTTCCACCTGGCTGCAGTACGTGATTCTTGATCCCGAGCTTCGGGTTGGAAGTGGGTGGGAGAGTTCGAG
GCCTTGCGCTTAAGGAGCCCCTTCGCCTCGTGCTTGAGTTGAGGCCTGGCCTGGGCGCTGGGGCCGCCGC
GTGCGAATCTGGTGGCACCTTCGCGCCTGTCTCGCTGCTTTCGATAAGTCTCTAGCCATTTAAAATTTTT
GATGACCTGCTGCGACGCTTTTTTTCTGGCAAGATAGTCTTGTAAATGCGGGCCAAGATCTGCACACTGG
TATTTCGGTTTTTGGGGCCGCGGGCGGCGACGGGGCCCGTGCGTCCCAGCGCACATGTTCGGCGAGGCGG
GGCCTGCGAGCGCGGCCACCGAGAATCGGACGGGGGTAGTCTCAAGCTGGCCGGCCTGCTCTGGTGCCTG
GCCTCGCGCCGCCGTGTATCGCCCCGCCCTGGGCGGCAAGGCTGGCCCGGTCGGCACCAGTTGCGTGAGC
GGAAAGATGGCCGCTTCCCGGCCCTGCTGCAGGGAGCTCAAAATGGAGGACGCGGCGCTCGGGAGAGCGG
GCGGGTGAGTCACCCACACAAAGGAAAAGGGCCTTTCCGTCCTCAGCCGTCGCTTCATGTGACTCCACGG
AGTACCGGGCGCCGTCCAGGCACCTCGATTAGTTCTCGAGCTTTTGGAGTACGTCGTCTTTAGGTTGGGG
GGAGGGGTTTTATGCGATGGAGTTTCCCCACACTGAGTGGGTGGAGACTGAAGTTAGGCCAGCTTGGCAC
TTGATGTAATTCTCCTTGGAATTTGCCCTTTTTGAGTTTGGATCTTGGTTCATTCTCAAGCCTCAGACAG
TGGTTCAAAGTTTTTTTCTTCCATTTCAGGTGTCGTGAGGCTAGCACCGCCACCATGGCTCGAGAATGGA
GGGCCGCTCAGGGAAAGGACCCTGGGCCCTCAGAGAAGCAGAAACCTGTTTTCACACCACTGAGGAGGCC
AGGCATGCTTGTACCAAAGCAGAATGTTTCACCTCCAGATATGTCAGCTTTGTCTTTAAAAGGTGATCAA
GCTCTCCTTGGAGGCATTTTTTATTTTTTGAACATTTTTAGCCATGGCGAGCTACCTCCTCATTGTGAAC
AGCGCTTCCTCCCTTGTGAAATTGGCTGTGTTAAGTATTCTCTCCAAGAAGGTATTATGGCAGATTTCCA
CAGTTTTATAAATCCTGGTGAAATTCCACGAGGATTTCGATTTCATTGTCAGGCTGCAAGTGATTCTAGT
CACAAGATTCCTATTTCAAATTTTGAACGTGGGCATAACCAAGCAACTGTGTTACAAAACCTTTATAGAT
TTATTCATCCCAACCCAGGGAACTGGCCACCTATCTACTGCAAGTCTGATGATAGAACCAGAGTCAACTG
GTGTTTGAAGCATATGGCAAAGGCATCAGAAATCAGGCAAGATCTACAACTTCTCACTGTAGAGGACCTT
GTAGTGGGGATCTACCAACAAAAATTTCTCAAGGAGCCCTCTAAGACTTGGATTCGAAGCCTCCTAGATG
TGGCCATGTGGGATTATTCTAGCAACACAAGGTGCAAGTGGCATGAAGAAAATGATATTCTCTTCTGTGC
TTTAGCTGTTTGCAAGAAGATTGCGTACTGCATCAGTAATTCTCTGGCCACTCTCTTTGGAATCCAGCTC
ACAGAGGCTCATGTACCACTACAAGATTATGAGGCCAGCAATAGTGTGACACCCAAAATGGTTGTATTGG
ATGCAGGGCGTTACCAGAAGCTAAGGGTTGGGAGTTCAGGATTCTCTCATTTCAACTCTTCTAATGAGGA
ACAAAGATCAAACACACCCATTGGTGACTACCCATCTAGGGCAAAAATTTCTGGCCAAAACAGCAGCGTT
CGGGGAAGAGGAATTACCCGCTTACTAGAGAGCATTTCCAATTCTTCCAGCAATATCCACAAATTCTCCA
ACTGTGACACTTCACTCTCACCTTACATGTCCCAAAAAGATGGATACAAATCTTTCTCTTCCTTATCTTA
GTAATGAACTAGTCCGTAACTTGAAAGTATTTCGATTTCTTGGCTTTATATATCTTGTGGAAAGGACGAG
GTGGAGCATCATGAGAGGTAGCTACGCGTTAAGTCGACAATCAACCTCTGGATTACAAAATTTGTGAAAG
ATTGACTGGTATTCTTAACTATGTTGCTCCTTTTACGCTATGTGGATACGCTGCTTTAATGCCTTTGTAT
CATGCTATTGCTTCCCGTATGGCTTTCATTTTCTCCTCCTTGTATAAATCCTGGTTGCTGTCTCTTTATG
AGGAGTTGTGGCCCGTTGTCAGGCAACGTGGCGTGGTGTGCACTGTGTTTGCTGACGCAACCCCCACTGG
TTGGGGCATTGCCACCACCTGTCAGCTCCTTTCCGGGACTTTCGCTTTCCCCCTCCCTATTGCCACGGCG
GAACTCATCGCCGCCTGCCTTGCCCGCTGCTGGACAGGGGCTCGGCTGTTGGGCACTGACAATTCCGTGG
TGTTGTCGGGGAAATCATCGTCCTTTCCTTGGCTGCTCGCCTGTGTTGCCACCTGGATTCTGCGCGGGAC
GTCCTTCTGCTACGTCCCTTCGGCCCTCAATCCAGCGGACCTTCCTTCCCGCGGCCTGCTGCCGGCTCTG
CGGCCTCTTCCGCGTCTTCGCCTTCGCCCTCAGACGAGTCGGATCTCCCTTTGGGCCGCCTCCCCGCGTC
GACTTTAAGACCAATGACTTACAAGGCAGCTGTAGATCTTAGCCACTTTTTAAAAGAAAAGGGGGGACTG
GAAGGGCTAATTCACTCCCAACGAAGACAAGATCTGCTTTTTGCTTGTACTGGGTCTCTCTGGTTAGACC
AGATCTGAGCCTGGGAGCTCTCTGGCTAACTAGGGAACCCACTGCTTAAGCCTCAATAAAGCTTGCCTTG
AGTGCTTCAAGTAGTGTGTGCCCGTCTGTTGTGTGACTCTGGTAACTAGAGATCCCTCAGACCCTTTTAG
TCAGTGTGGAAAATCTCTAGCAGTACGTATAGTAGTTCATGTCATCTTATTATTCAGTATTTATAACTTG
CAAAGAAATGAATATCAGAGAGTGAGAGGAACTTGTTTATTGCAGCTTATAATGGTTACAAATAAAGCAA
TAGCATCACAAATTTCACAAATAAAGCATTTTTTTCACTGCATTCTAGTTGTGGTTTGTCCAAACTCATC
AATGTATCTTATCATGTCTGGCTCTAGCTATCCCGCCCCTAACTCCGCCCATCCCGCCCCTAACTCCGCC
CAGTTCCGCCCATTCTCCGCCCCATGGCTGACTAATTTTTTTTATTTATGCAGAGGCCGAGGCCGCCTCG
GCCTCTGAGCTATTCCAGAAGTAGTGAGGAGGCTTTTTTGGAGGCCTAGGGACGTACCCAATTCGCCCTA
TAGTGAGTCGTATTACGCGCGCTCACTGGCCGTCGTTTTACAACGTCGTGACTGGGAAAACCCTGGCGTT
ACCCAACTTAATCGCCTTGCAGCACATCCCCCTTTCGCCAGCTGGCGTAATAGCGAAGAGGCCCGCACCG
ATCGCCCTTCCCAACAGTTGCGCAGCCTGAATGGCGAATGGG
[124 nt withheld, positions 6833-6956]
C
[91 nt withheld, positions 6958-7048]
A
[49 nt withheld, positions 7050-7098]
CCTTTGACGTTGGAGTCCACGTTCTTT
[37 nt withheld, positions 7126-7162]
ACCCTATCTCGGTCTATTCTTTTGATTTATAAGGGATTTTGCCGATTTCGGCCTATTGGTTAAAAAATGA
GCTGATTTAACAAAAATTTAACGCGAATTTTAACAAAATATTAACGCTTACAATTTAGGTGGCACTTTTC
GGGGAAATGTGCGCGGAACCCCTATTTGTTTATTTTTCTAAATACATTCAAATATGTATCCGCTCATGAG
ACAATAACCCTGATAAATGCTTCAATAATATTGAAAAAGGAAGAGTATGAGTATTCAACATTTCCGTGTC
GCCCTTATTCCCTTTTTTGCGGCATTTTGCCTTCCTGTTTTTGCTCACCCAGAAACGCTGGTGAAAGTAA
AAGATGCTGAAGATCAGTTGGGTGCACGAGTGGGTTACATCGAACTGGATCTCAACAGCGGTAAGATCCT
TGAGAGTTTTCGCCCCGAAGAACGTTTTCCAATGATGAGCACTTTTAAAGTTCTGCTATGTGGCGCGGTA
TTATCCCGTATTGACGCCGGGCAAGAGCAACTCGGTCGCCGCATACACTATTCTCAGAATGACTTGGTTG
AGTACTCACCAGTCACAGAAAAGCATCTTACGGATGGCATGACAGTAAGAGAATTATGCAGTGCTGCCAT
AACCATGAGTGATAACACTGCGGCCAACTTACTTCTGACAACGATCGGAGGACCGAAGGAGCTAACCGCT
TTTTTGCACAACATGGGGGATCATGTAACTCGCCTTGATCGTTGGGAACCGGAGCTGAATGAAGCCATAC
CAAACGACGAGCGTGACACCACGATGCCTGTAGCAATGGCAACAACGTTGCGCAAACTATTAACTGGCGA
ACTACTTACTCTAGCTTCCCGGCAACAATTAATAGACTGGATGGAGGCGGATAAAGTTGCAGGACCACTT
CTGCGCTCGGCCCTTCCGGCTGGCTGGTTTATTGCTGATAAATCTGGAGCCGGTGAGCGTGGGTCTCGCG
GTATCATTGCAGCACTGGGGCCAGATGGTAAGCCCTCCCGTATCGTAGTTATCTACACGACGGGGAGTCA
GGCAACTATGGATGAACGAAATAGACAGATCGCTGAGATAGGTGCCTCACTGATTAAGCATTGGTAACTG
TCAGACCAAGTTTACTCATATATACTTTAGATTGATTTAAAACTTCATTTTTAATTTAAAAGGATCTAGG
TGAAGATCCTTTTTGATAATCTCATGACCAAAATCCCTTAACGTGAGTTTTCGTTCCACTGAGCGTCAGA
CCCCGTAGAAAAGATCAAAGGATCTTCTTGAGATCCTTTTTTTCTGCGCGTAATCTGCTGCTTGCAAACA
AAAAAACCACCGCTACCAGCGGTGGTTTGTTTGCCGGATCAAGAGCTACCAACTCTTTTTCCGAAGGTAA
CTGGCTTCAGCAGAGCGCAGATACCAAATACTGTTCTTCTAGTGTAGCCGTAGTTAGGCCACCACTTCAA
GAACTCTGTAGCACCGCCTACATACCTCGCTCTGCTAATCCTGTTACCAGTGGCTGCTGCCAGTGGCGAT
AAGTCGTGTCTTACCGGGTTGGACTCAAGACGATAGTTACCGGATAAGGCGCAGCGGTCGGGCTGAACGG
GGGGTTCGTGCACACAGCCCAGCTTGGAGCGAACGACCTACACCGAACTGAGATACCTACAGCGTGAGCT
ATGAGAAAGCGCCACGCTTCCCGAAGGGAGAAAGGCGGACAGGTATCCGGTAAGCGGCAGGGTCGGAACA
GGAGAGCGCACGAGGGAGCTTCCAGGGGGAAACGCCTGGTATCTTTATAGTCCTGTCGGGTTTCGCCACC
TCTGACTTGAGCGTCGATTTTTGTGATGCTCGTCAGGGGGGCGGAGCCTATGGAAAAACGCCAGCAACGC
GGCCTTTTTACGGTTCCTGGCCTTTTGCTGGCCTTTTGCTCACATGTTCTTTCCTGCGTTATCCCCTGAT
TCTGTGGATAACCGTATTACCGCCTTTGAGTGAGCTGATACCGCTCGCCGCAGCCGAACGACCGAGCGCA
GCGAGTCAGTGAGCGAGGAAGCGGAAGAGCGCCCAATACGCAAACCGCCTCTCCCCGCGCGTTGGCCGAT
TCATTAATGCAGCTGGCACGACAGGTTTCCCGACTGGAAAGCGGGCAGTGAGCGCAACGCAATTAATGTG
AGTTAGCTCACTCATTAGGCACCCCAGGCTTTACACTTTATGCTTCCGGCTCGTATGTTGTGTGGAATTG
TGAGCGGATAACAATTTCACACAGGAAACAGCTATGACCATGATTACGCCAAGCGCGCAATTAACCCTCA
CTAAAGGGAACAAAAGCTGGAGCTGCAAGC
