>Addgene plasmid #143948 | TFORF1299 | depositor partial sequence | sequence record 283971 | Insert
ACCGCCACCATGGCTCGAGAATGGAGGGCCGCTCAGGGAAAGGACCCTGGGCCCTCAGAGAAGCAGAAAC
CTGTTTTCACACCACTGAGGAGGCCAGGCATGCTTGTACCAAAGCAGAATGTTTCACCTCCAGATATGTC
AGCTTTGTCTTTAAAAGGTGATCAAGCTCTCCTTGGAGGCATTTTTTATTTTTTGAACATTTTTAGCCAT
GGCGAGCTACCTCCTCATTGTGAACAGCGCTTCCTCCCTTGTGAAATTGGCTGTGTTAAGTATTCTCTCC
AAGAAGGTATTATGGCAGATTTCCACAGTTTTATAAATCCTGGTGAAATTCCACGAGGATTTCGATTTCA
TTGTCAGGCTGCAAGTGATTCTAGTCACAAGATTCCTATTTCAAATTTTGAACGTGGGCATAACCAAGCA
ACTGTGTTACAAAACCTTTATAGATTTATTCATCCCAACCCAGGGAACTGGCCACCTATCTACTGCAAGT
CTGATGATAGAACCAGAGTCAACTGGTGTTTGAAGCATATGGCAAAGGCATCAGAAATCAGGCAAGATCT
ACAACTTCTCACTGTAGAGGACCTTGTAGTGGGGATCTACCAACAAAAATTTCTCAAGGAGCCCTCTAAG
ACTTGGATTCGAAGCCTCCTAGATGTGGCCATGTGGGATTATTCTAGCAACACAAGGTGCAAGTGGCATG
AAGAAAATGATATTCTCTTCTGTGCTTTAGCTGTTTGCAAGAAGATTGCGTACTGCATCAGTAATTCTCT
GGCCACTCTCTTTGGAATCCAGCTCACAGAGGCTCATGTACCACTACAAGATTATGAGGCCAGCAATAGT
GTGACACCCAAAATGGTTGTATTGGATGCAGGGCGTTACCAGAAGCTAAGGGTTGGGAGTTCAGGATTCT
CTCATTTCAACTCTTCTAATGAGGAACAAAGATCAAACACACCCATTGGTGACTACCCATCTAGGGCAAA
AATTTCTGGCCAAAACAGCAGCGTTCGGGGAAGAGGAATTACCCGCTTACTAGAGAGCATTTCCAATTCT
TCCAGCAATATCCACAAATTCTCCAACTGTGACACTTCACTCTCACCTTACATGTCCCAAAAAGATGGAT
ACAAATCTTTCTCTTCCTTATCTTAGTAATGAACTAGTCCGTAACTTGAAAGTATTTCGATTTCTTGGCT
TTATATATCTTGTGGAAAGGACGAGGTGGAGCATCATGAGAGGTAGCT
