>Addgene plasmid #143948 | TFORF1299 | depositor partial sequence | sequence record 283972 | Barcode
GGTGGAGCATCATGAGAGGTAGCT
